>Addgene plasmid #208157 | AiP12109 - pAAV-AiE0410m-minBglobin-SYFP2-WPRE3-BGHpA (Alias: CN2109) | addgene full sequence | sequence record 411029 | Addgene NGS Result
CCTGCAGGCAGCTGCGCGCTCGCTCGCTCACTGAGGCCGCCCGGGCGTCGGGCGACCTTTGGTCGCCCGG
CCTCAGTGAGCGAGCGAGCGCGCAGAGAGGGAGTGGCCAACTCCATCACTAGGGGTTCCTGCGGCCGCAC
GCGTGCACTCCAGATAGAAAGGCCCATTGTTTTCTGCATCTGAAGTTAACACTCTTCCCTTTATTCTTTC
TTCCAGGCCTTTTAGTGTTTGCTTAATCAGAATATTTTAATCTCTAATGTGGTGACTAGATGTAATTTAT
CACATTAAGCCTCTCCTATTTTCTTCTGCTTACATGACTAACGTTATTGTGTTTTTATTGCGCTTATACA
AACAAGCCTTTCCTTTGTTCCATTGTTTCAGCAATAGGTCAAAAATCAACAAATAAAGCTTTATCTTTCC
AATCCTGGACTCACCCACTGAGCTCGGGCTGGGCATAAAAGTCAGGGCAGAGCCATCTATTGCTTACATT
TGCTTCTGGGATCCAGATCTTTCGAAGCTAGCGCTACCGGTCGCCACCATGGTGAGCAAGGGCGAGGAGC
TGTTCACCGGGGTGGTGCCCATCCTGGTCGAGCTGGACGGCGACGTAAACGGCCACAAGTTCAGCGTGTC
CGGCGAGGGCGAGGGCGATGCCACCTACGGCAAGCTGACCCTGAAGCTGATCTGCACCACCGGCAAGCTG
CCCGTGCCCTGGCCCACCCTCGTGACCACCCTGGGCTACGGCGTGCAGTGCTTCGCCCGCTACCCCGACC
ACATGAAGCAGCACGACTTCTTCAAGTCCGCCATGCCCGAAGGCTACGTCCAGGAGCGCACCATCTTCTT
CAAGGACGACGGCAACTACAAGACCCGCGCCGAGGTGAAGTTCGAGGGCGACACCCTGGTGAACCGCATC
GAGCTGAAGGGCATCGACTTCAAGGAGGACGGCAACATCCTGGGGCACAAGCTGGAGTACAACTACAACA
GCCACAACGTCTATATCACCGCCGACAAGCAGAAGAACGGCATCAAGGCCAACTTCAAGATCCGCCACAA
CATCGAGGACGGCGGCGTGCAGCTCGCCGACCACTACCAGCAGAACACCCCCATCGGCGACGGCCCCGTG
CTGCTGCCCGACAACCACTACCTGAGCTACCAGTCCAAGCTGAGCAAAGACCCCAACGAGAAGCGCGATC
ACATGGTCCTGCTGGAGTTCGTGACCGCCGCCGGGATCACTCTCGGCATGGACGAGCTGTACAAGTAAGT
CGACGGCGCGCCGCGGCCGCGAATTCGATATCATAATCAACCTCTGGATTACAAAATTTGTGAAAGATTG
ACTGGTATTCTTAACTATGTTGCTCCTTTTACGCTATGTGGATACGCTGCTTTAATGCCTTTGTATCATG
CTATTGCTTCCCGTATGGCTTTCATTTTCTCCTCCTTGTATAAATCCTGGTTAGTTCTTGCCACGGCGGA
ACTCATCGCCGCCTGCCTTGCCCGCTGCTGGACAGGGGCTCGGCTGTTGGGCACTGACAATTCCGTGGCT
CGAGAGATCTTCGACTGTGCCTTCTAGTTGCCAGCCATCTGTTGTTTGCCCCTCCCCCGTGCCTTCCTTG
ACCCTGGAAGGTGCCACTCCCACTGTCCTTTCCTAATAAAATGAGGAAATTGCATCGCATTGTCTGAGTA
GGTGTCATTCTATTCTGGGGGGTGGGGTGGGGCAGGACAGCAAGGGGGAGGATTGGGAAGACAATAGCAG
GCATGAGATCTCACGTGCGGACCGAGCGGCCGCAGGAACCCCTAGTGATGGAGTTGGCCACTCCCTCTCT
GCGCGCTCGCTCGCTCACTGAGGCCGGGCGACCAAAGGTCGCCCGACGCCCGGGCTTTGCCCGGGCGGCC
TCAGTGAGCGAGCGAGCGCGCAGCTGCCTGCAGGGGCGCCTGATGCGGTATTTTCTCCTTACGCATCTGT
GCGGTATTTCACACCGCATA
[95 nt withheld, positions 1981-2075]
T
[46 nt withheld, positions 2077-2122]
C
[141 nt withheld, positions 2124-2264]
CCTTTGACGTTGGAGTCCACGTTCTTT
[37 nt withheld, positions 2292-2328]
ACTCTATCTCGGGCTATTCTTTTGATTTATAAGGGATTTTGCCGATTTCGGTCTATTGGTTAAAAAATGA
GCTGATTTAACAAAAATTTAACGCGAATTTTAACAAAATATTAACGTTTACAATTTTATGGTGCACTCTC
AGTACAATCTGCTCTGATGCCGCATAGTTAAGCCAGCCCCGACACCCGCCAACACCCGCTGACGCGCCCT
GACGGGCTTGTCTGCTCCCGGCATCCGCTTACAGACAAGCTGTGACCGTCTCCGGGAGCTGCATGTGTCA
GAGGTTTTCACCGTCATCACCGAAACGCGCGAGACGAAAGGGCCTCGTGATACGCCTATTTTTATAGGTT
AATGTCATGATAATAATGGTTTCTTAGACGTCAGGTGGCACTTTTCGGGGAAATGTGCGCGGAACCCCTA
TTTGTTTATTTTTCTAAATACATTCAAATATGTATCCGCTCATGAGACAATAACCCTGATAAATGCTTCA
ATAATATTGAAAAAGGAAGAGTATGAGTATTCAACATTTCCGTGTCGCCCTTATTCCCTTTTTTGCGGCA
TTTTGCCTTCCTGTTTTTGCTCACCCAGAAACGCTGGTGAAAGTAAAAGATGCTGAAGATCAGTTGGGTG
CACGAGTGGGTTACATCGAACTGGATCTCAACAGCGGTAAGATCCTTGAGAGTTTTCGCCCCGAAGAACG
TTTTCCAATGATGAGCACTTTTAAAGTTCTGCTATGTGGCGCGGTATTATCCCGTATTGACGCCGGGCAA
GAGCAACTCGGTCGCCGCATACACTATTCTCAGAATGACTTGGTTGAGTACTCACCAGTCACAGAAAAGC
ATCTTACGGATGGCATGACAGTAAGAGAATTATGCAGTGCTGCCATAACCATGAGTGATAACACTGCGGC
CAACTTACTTCTGACAACGATCGGAGGACCGAAGGAGCTAACCGCTTTTTTGCACAACATGGGGGATCAT
GTAACTCGCCTTGATCGTTGGGAACCGGAGCTGAATGAAGCCATACCAAACGACGAGCGTGACACCACGA
TGCCTGTAGCAATGGCAACAACGTTGCGCAAACTATTAACTGGCGAACTACTTACTCTAGCTTCCCGGCA
ACAATTAATAGACTGGATGGAGGCGGATAAAGTTGCAGGACCACTTCTGCGCTCGGCCCTTCCGGCTGGC
TGGTTTATTGCTGATAAATCTGGAGCCGGTGAGCGTGGGTCTCGCGGTATCATTGCAGCACTGGGGCCAG
ATGGTAAGCCCTCCCGTATCGTAGTTATCTACACGACGGGGAGTCAGGCAACTATGGATGAACGAAATAG
ACAGATCGCTGAGATAGGTGCCTCACTGATTAAGCATTGGTAACTGTCAGACCAAGTTTACTCATATATA
CTTTAGATTGATTTAAAACTTCATTTTTAATTTAAAAGGATCTAGGTGAAGATCCTTTTTGATAATCTCA
TGACCAAAATCCCTTAACGTGAGTTTTCGTTCCACTGAGCGTCAGACCCCGTAGAAAAGATCAAAGGATC
TTCTTGAGATCCTTTTTTTCTGCGCGTAATCTGCTGCTTGCAAACAAAAAAACCACCGCTACCAGCGGTG
GTTTGTTTGCCGGATCAAGAGCTACCAACTCTTTTTCCGAAGGTAACTGGCTTCAGCAGAGCGCAGATAC
CAAATACTGTTCTTCTAGTGTAGCCGTAGTTAGGCCACCACTTCAAGAACTCTGTAGCACCGCCTACATA
CCTCGCTCTGCTAATCCTGTTACCAGTGGCTGCTGCCAGTGGCGATAAGTCGTGTCTTACCGGGTTGGAC
TCAAGACGATAGTTACCGGATAAGGCGCAGCGGTCGGGCTGAACGGGGGGTTCGTGCACACAGCCCAGCT
TGGAGCGAACGACCTACACCGAACTGAGATACCTACAGCGTGAGCTATGAGAAAGCGCCACGCTTCCCGA
AGGGAGAAAGGCGGACAGGTATCCGGTAAGCGGCAGGGTCGGAACAGGAGAGCGCACGAGGGAGCTTCCA
GGGGGAAACGCCTGGTATCTTTATAGTCCTGTCGGGTTTCGCCACCTCTGACTTGAGCGTCGATTTTTGT
GATGCTCGTCAGGGGGGCGGAGCCTATGGAAAAACGCCAGCAACGCGGCCTTTTTACGGTTCCTGGCCTT
TTGCTGGCCTTTTGCTCACATGT
Features (pLannotate 1.2.2; 14 found; start..end, strand, type, name):
     12..39      +  repeat_region  AAV2 ITR (fragment): inverted terminal repeat of adeno-associated virus serotype 2 inverted
     68..95      +  repeat_region  AAV2 ITR (fragment): inverted terminal repeat of adeno-associated virus serotype 2 inverted
    539..1255    +  CDS            SYFP2: SYFP2 is a basic (constitutively fluorescent) yellow fluorescent protein published in 2006, derived from Aequorea victoria. It is reported to be a very rapidly-maturing monomer with moderate acid sensitivity.
   1295..1452    +  misc_feature   WPRE (fragment): woodchuck hepatitis virus posttranscriptional regulatory element
   1458..1538    +  misc_feature   WPRE (fragment): woodchuck hepatitis virus posttranscriptional regulatory element
   1555..1666    +  polyA_signal   bGH poly(A) signal: bovine growth hormone polyadenylation signal
   1784..1924    +  repeat_region  AAV2 ITR: inverted terminal repeat of adeno-associated virus serotype 2 inverted
   1929..1980    -  misc_feature   bom (fragment): basis of mobility region from pBR322
   1999..2454    +  rep_origin     f1 ori (sequence partly withheld): f1 bacteriophage origin of replication; arrow indicates direction of (+) strand synthesis
   2455..2504    -  misc_feature   bom (fragment): basis of mobility region from pBR322
   2606..2641    -  CDS            rop (fragment): Rop protein, which maintains plasmids at low copy number; rop
   2736..2840    +  promoter       AmpR promoter: bla
   2841..3701    +  CDS            AmpR: β-lactamase; bla; confers resistance to ampicillin, carbenicillin, and related antibiotics
   3872..4460    +  rep_origin     ori: high-copy-number ColE1/pMB1/pBR322/pUC origin of replication
