[The description below was written by a language model from this plasmid's Addgene catalogue record and pLannotate feature annotations shown in this document.]
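Description:
AiP12109 - pAAV-AiE0410m-minBglobin-SYFP2-WPRE3-BGHpA (alias CN2109) is a recombinant AAV transfer plasmid of about 4.5 kb, built on an rAAV backbone to produce an enhancer-driven reporter virus that labels oligodendrocytes. It is maintained in bacteria through a high-copy ColE1/pUC-type origin and selected with ampicillin via the β-lactamase gene and its own promoter. An f1 phage origin and short remnants of the pBR322 bom and rop regions also sit in the backbone.

The payload lies between AAV2 inverted terminal repeats, which are the cis elements needed for replication and packaging of the genome into AAV capsids. One ITR is annotated in full, while the other appears only as two short fragments in the sequenced record, which may reflect how hard these repeats are to sequence and annotate. According to the construct name and catalogue fields, an enhancer designated AiE0410m sits upstream of a minimal beta-globin promoter. Neither element was picked up by the automated annotation, but the unannotated stretch between the left ITR and the coding sequence is where they would be located. A minimal promoter has little activity by itself, so the enhancer is what determines the cell-type specificity of expression. This pair directly drives SYFP2, a rapidly maturing monomeric yellow fluorescent protein derived from Aequorea victoria. It is followed by WPRE3, a shortened woodchuck hepatitis virus posttranscriptional element (annotated as two WPRE fragments) that boosts transcript expression, and then by the bovine growth hormone polyadenylation signal.

The plasmid belongs to a suite of enhancer AAVs developed for genetic access to brain cell types. It is used for direct, recombinase-independent fluorescent marking of oligodendrocytes.
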