Addgene plasmid #208157: AiP12109 - pAAV-AiE0410m-minBglobin-SYFP2-WPRE3-BGHpA (Alias: CN2109)
Purpose: Direct-expressing SYFP2 in oligodendrocytes AAV Virus
Depositing lab: Allen Institute for Brain Science & Boaz Levi. Depositing organization: Allen Institute. Publication: A suite of enhancer AAVs and transgenic mouse lines for genetic access to cortical cell types. Ben-Simon Y, Hooper M, Narayan S, Daigle TL, Dwivedi D, Way SW, Oster A, Stafford DA, Mich JK, Taormina MJ, Martinez RA, Opitz-Araya X, Roth JR, Alexander JR, Allen S, Amster A, Arbuckle J, Ayala A, Baker PM, Bakken TE, Barcelli T, Barta S, Bendrick J, Bertagnolli D, Bielstein C, Bishwakarma P, Bowlus J, Boyer G, Brouner K, Casian B, Casper T, Chakka AB, Chakrabarty R, Chance RK, Chavan S, Clark M, Colbert K, Collman F, Daniel S, Departee M, DiValentin P, Donadio N, Dotson N, Egdorf T, Fliss T, Gabitto M, Garcia J, Gary A, Gasperini M, Gloe J, Goldy J, Gore BB, Graybuck L, Greisman N, Haeseleer F, Halterman C, Haradon Z, Hastings SD, Helback O, Ho W, Hockemeyer D, Huang C, Huff S, Hunker A, Johansen N, Jones D, Juneau Z, Kalmbach B, Kannan M, Khem S, Kussick E, Kutsal R, Larsen R, Lee C, Lee AY, Leibly M, Lenz GH, Li S, Liang E, Lusk N, Madigan Z, Malloy J, Malone J, McCue R, Melchor J, Mollenkopf T, Moosman S, Morin E, Newman D, Ng L, Ngo K, Omstead V, Otto S, Oyama A, Pena N, Pham T, Phillips E, Pom CA, Potekhina L, Ransford S, Ray PL, Rette D, Reynoldson C, Rimorin C, Rocha D, Ruiz A, Sanchez REA, Sawyer L, Sedeno-Cortes A, Sevigny JP, Shapovalova N, Shepard N, Shulga L, Sigler AR, Siverts L, Soliman S, Somasundaram S, Staats B, Stewart K, Szelenyi E, Tieu M, Trader C, Tran A, van Velthoven CTJ, Walker M, Wang Y, Weed N, Wirthlin M, Wood T, Wynalda B, Yao Z, Zhou T, Ariza J, Dee N, Reding M, Ronellenfitch K, Mufti S, Sunkin SM, Smith KA, Esposito L, Waters J, Thyagarajan B, Yao S, Lein ES, Zeng H, Levi BP, Ngai J, Ting JT, Tasic B. Cell. 2025 May 16:S0092-8674(25)00513-6. doi: 10.1016/j.cell.2025.05.002. PubMed 40403729.
Backbone
  Vector backbone: rAAV
  Backbone manufacturer: Allen Institute for Brain Science
  Vector type: AAV
Growth in bacteria
  Bacterial resistance: Ampicillin, 100 μg/mL
  Growth temperature: 37°C
  Growth strain: NEB Stable
  Copy number: High Copy
Gene/Insert
  Gene/Insert name: SYFP2
  Species: Synthetic
  Insert size (bp): 720
  Mutation: NA
  Promoter: Beta Globin minimal promoter
  Cloning method: Gibson Cloning
Terms and licenses: Academic/Nonprofit Terms; Industry Terms: Not Available to Industry
Depositor comments: Funded by the Brain Initiative. Please visit https://doi.org/10.1101/2023.09.20.558718 for bioRxiv preprint.
How to cite: AiP12109 - pAAV-AiE0410m-minBglobin-SYFP2-WPRE3-BGHpA (Alias: CN2109) was a gift from Allen Institute for Brain Science & Boaz Levi (Addgene plasmid # 208157 ; http://n2t.net/addgene:208157 ; RRID:Addgene_208157)
